Addgene plasmid #51265: pCAG-attBr-ZsGreen-attP
Purpose: Bxb1-responsive fluorescent reporter plasmid containing reverse complementary ZsGreen flanked by Bxb1 attB/P recognition sites in head-to-head orientation
Depositing lab: Pawel Pelczar. Depositing organization: University of Zurich. Publication: Binary recombinase systems for high-resolution conditional mutagenesis. Hermann M, Stillhard P, Wildner H, Seruggia D, Kapp V, Sanchez-Iranzo H, Mercader N, Montoliu L, Zeilhofer HU, Pelczar P. Nucleic Acids Res. 2014 Jan 9. 10.1093/nar/gkt1361 PubMed 24413561.
Backbone
  Vector backbone: pDIRECT
  Backbone manufacturer: CLONTECH
  Backbone size w/o insert (bp): 4814
  Vector type: Mammalian Expression
Growth in bacteria
  Bacterial resistance: Ampicillin, 100 μg/mL
  Growth temperature: 37°C
  Growth strain: DH5alpha
  Copy number: High Copy
Gene/Insert
  Gene/Insert name: attBr-ZsGreen-attP
  Promoter: CAG
  Cloning method: Restriction Enzyme; 5′ cloning site Esp3I (destroyed during cloning); 3′ cloning site Esp3I (destroyed during cloning)
  Sequencing primers: 5′ CATGCCTTCTTCTTTTTCCTAC; 3′ GGAAAGGACAGTGGGAGTGGC
Terms and licenses: Academic/Nonprofit Terms; Industry Terms: Not Available to Industry
How to cite: pCAG-attBr-ZsGreen-attP was a gift from Pawel Pelczar (Addgene plasmid # 51265 ; http://n2t.net/addgene:51265 ; RRID:Addgene_51265)
