[The description below was written by a language model from this plasmid's Addgene catalogue record and pLannotate feature annotations shown in this document.]
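Description:
pCAG-attBr-ZsGreen-attP is a mammalian expression plasmid built on the pDIRECT backbone that serves as a fluorescent reporter for Bxb1 integrase activity. It is propagated in E. coli as a high-copy plasmid through a ColE1/pUC-type origin and selected with ampicillin via the β-lactamase gene. The backbone also carries an f1 phage origin and remnants of the lac region (lac promoter, operator, CAP site, and fragments of lacZα and lacI), along with a short SV40 promoter fragment. No mammalian selection marker is annotated.

The payload sits downstream of the CAG promoter, which the feature table resolves into its usual parts: the CMV immediate-early enhancer, the chicken β-actin promoter and a chimeric β-actin/β-globin intron. The mammalian codon-optimized ZsGreen1 coding sequence follows on the opposite strand, so it is antisense to the promoter, and a bovine growth hormone polyadenylation signal lies beyond it in the sense orientation. According to the catalogue entry, the inverted ZsGreen is flanked by Bxb1 attB and attP recognition sites arranged head-to-head. These sites are not picked up in the automated annotation, but would be expected in the short unannotated gaps on either side of the reporter.

In the starting configuration no functional ZsGreen transcript is made. When Bxb1 serine integrase is supplied, recombination between the oppositely oriented attB and attP sites inverts the intervening segment, placing ZsGreen in the sense orientation under CAG and switching on green fluorescence. Because attB × attP recombination yields attL/attR sites that the integrase alone does not recombine, the flip is effectively irreversible. The plasmid is suited to testing Bxb1 activity in mammalian cells, and was deposited in the context of work on binary recombinase systems for conditional mutagenesis.
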