Features (pLannotate 1.2.2; 15 found; start..end, strand, type, name):
     15..394     +  enhancer       CMV enhancer: human cytomegalovirus immediate early enhancer
    396..673     +  promoter       chicken β-actin promoter: No description available
    674..1682    +  intron         chimeric intron: chimera between introns from chicken β-actin and rabbit β-globin
   1752..2447    -  CDS            ZsGreen1: Zoanthus green fluorescent protein mammalian codon-optimized
   2533..2757    +  polyA_signal   bGH poly(A) signal: bovine growth hormone polyadenylation signal
   2761..2782    +  promoter       SV40 promoter (fragment): SV40 enhancer and early promoter
   2828..2982    +  CDS            lacZα (fragment): LacZα fragment of β-galactosidase; lacZ fragment
   2987..3415    +  rep_origin     f1 ori (sequence partly withheld): f1 bacteriophage origin of replication; arrow indicates direction of (+) strand synthesis
   3468..3572    +  promoter       AmpR promoter: bla
   3573..4433    +  CDS            AmpR: β-lactamase; bla; confers resistance to ampicillin, carbenicillin, and related antibiotics
   4604..5192    +  rep_origin     ori: high-copy-number ColE1/pMB1/pBR322/pUC origin of replication
   5375..5467    +  CDS            lacI (fragment): lac repressor; lacI; The lac repressor binds to the lac operator to inhibit transcription in E. coli. This inhibition can be relieved by adding lactose or isopropyl-β-D-thiogalactopyranoside (IPTG).
   5480..5501    +  protein_bind   CAP binding site: CAP binding activates transcription in the presence of cAMP. E. coli catabolite activator protein
   5516..5546    +  promoter       lac promoter: promoter for the E. coli lac operon
   5554..5570    +  protein_bind   lac operator: The lac repressor binds to the lac operator to inhibit transcription in E. coli. This inhibition can be relieved by adding lactose or isopropyl-β-D-thiogalactopyranoside (IPTG). lac repressor encoded by lacI
>Addgene plasmid #51265 | pCAG-attBr-ZsGreen-attP | depositor full sequence | sequence record 77875 | pCAG-attBr-ZsGreen-attP sequence 5599 bps
GGCGCGCCGGATTCGACATTGATTATTGACTAGTTATTAATAGTAATCAATTACGGGGTCATTAGTTCAT
AGCCCATATATGGAGTTCCGCGTTACATAACTTACGGTAAATGGCCCGCCTGGCTGACCGCCCAACGACC
CCCGCCCATTGACGTCAATAATGACGTATGTTCCCATAGTAACGCCAATAGGGACTTTCCATTGACGTCA
ATGGGTGGAGTATTTACGGTAAACTGCCCACTTGGCAGTACATCAAGTGTATCATATGCCAAGTACGCCC
CCTATTGACGTCAATGACGGTAAATGGCCCGCCTGGCATTATGCCCAGTACATGACCTTATGGGACTTTC
CTACTTGGCAGTACATCTACGTATTAGTCATCGCTATTACCATGGTCGAGGTGAGCCCCACGTTCTGCTT
CACTCTCCCCATCTCCCCCCCCTCCCCACCCCCAATTTTGTATTTATTTATTTTTTAATTATTTTGTGCA
GCGATGGGGGCGGGGGGGGGGGGGGGGCGCGCGCCAGGCGGGGCGGGGCGGGGCGAGGGGCGGGGCGGGG
CGAGGCGGAGAGGTGCGGCGGCAGCCAATCAGAGCGGCGCGCTCCGAAAGTTTCCTTTTATGGCGAGGCG
GCGGCGGCGGCGGCCCTATAAAAAGCGAAGCGCGCGGCGGGCGGGAGTCGCTGCGTTGCCTTCGCCCCGT
GCCCCGCTCCGCGCCGCCTCGCGCCGCCCGCCCCGGCTCTGACTGACCGCGTTACTCCCACAGGTGAGCG
GGCGGGACGGCCCTTCTCCTCCGGGCTGTAATTAGCGCTTGGTTTAATGACGGCTCGTTTCTTTTCTGTG
GCTGCGTGAAAGCCTTAAAGGGCTCCGGGAGGGCCCTTTGTGCGGGGGGGAGCGGCTCGGGGGGTGCGTG
CGTGTGTGTGTGCGTGGGGAGCGCCGCGTGCGGCCCGCGCTGCCCGGCGGCTGTGAGCGCTGCGGGCGCG
GCGCGGGGCTTTGTGCGCTCCGCGTGTGCGCGAGGGGAGCGCGGCCGGGGGCGGTGCCCCGCGGTGCGGG
GGGGCTGCGAGGGGAACAAAGGCTGCGTGCGGGGTGTGTGCGTGGGGGGGTGAGCAGGGGGTGTGGGCGC
GGCGGTCGGGCTGTAACCCCCCCCTGCACCCCCCTCCCCGAGTTGCTGAGCACGGCCCGGCTTCGGGTGC
GGGGCTCCGTGCGGGGCGTGGCGCGGGGCTCGCCGTGCCGGGCGGGGGGTGGCGGCAGGTGGGGGTGCCG
GGCGGGGCGGGGCCGCCTCGGGCCGGGGAGGGCTCGGGGGAGGGGCGCGGCGGCCCCGGAGCGCCGGCGG
CTGTCGAGGCGCGGCGAGCCGCAGCCATTGCCTTTTATGGTAATCGTGCGAGAGGGCGCAGGGACTTCCT
TTGTCCCAAATCTGGCGGAGCCGAAATCTGGGAGGCGCCGCCGCACCCCCTCTAGCGGGCGCGGGCGAAG
CGGTGCGGCGCCGGCAGGAAGGAAATGGGCGGGGAGGGCCTTCGTGCGTCGCCGCGCCGCCGTCCCCTTC
TCCATCTCCAGCCTCGGGGCTGCCGCAGGGGGACGGCTGCCTTCGGGGGGGACGGGGCAGGGCGGGGTTC
GGCTTCTGGCGTGTGACCGGCGGCTCTAGAGCCTCTGCTAACCATGTTCATGCCTTCTTCTTTTTCCTAC
AGATCCTTAATTAATCGGCCGGCTTGTCGACGACGGCGGTCTCCGTCGTCAGGATCATCCGGGCTGACGG
TTCAGGGCAAGGCGGAGCCGGAGGCGATGGCGTGCTCGGTCAGGTGCCACTTCTGGTTCTTGGCGTCGCT
GCGGTCCTCGCGGGTCAGCTTGTGCTGGATGAAGTGCCAGTCGGGCATCTTGCGGGGCACGGACTTGGCC
TTGTACACGGTGTCGAACTGGCAGCGCAAGCGGCCACCGTCCTTCAGCAGCAGGTACATGCTCACGTCGC
CCTTCAAGATGCCCTGCTTGGGCACGGGGATGATCTTCTCGCAGGAGGGCTCCCAGTTGTTGGTCATCTT
CTTCATCACGGGGCCGTCGGCGGGGAAGTTCACGCCGTAGAACTTGGACTCGTGGTACATGCAGTTCTCC
TCCACGCTCACGGTGATGTCGGCGTTGCAGATGCACACGGCGCCGTCCTCGAACAGGAAGGAGCGGTCCC
AGGTGTAGCCGGCGGGGCAGGAGTTCTTGAAGTAGTCGACGATGTCCTGGGGGTACTCGGTGAACACGCG
GTTGCCGTACATGAAGGCGGCGGACAAGATGTCCTCGGCGAAGGGCAAGGGGCCGCCCTCCACCACGCAC
AGGTTGATGGCCTGCTTGCCCTTGAAGGGGTAGCCGATGCCCTCGCCGGTGATCACGAACTTGTGGCCGT
CCACGCAGCCCTCCATGCGGTACTTCATGGTCATCTCCTTGGTCAGGCCGTGCTTGGACTGGGCCATGGT
GGTGGCGGCGGTTTGTACCGTACACCACTGAGACCGCGGTGGTTGACCAGACAAACCACGAGAGCTCGCT
GATCAGCCTCGACTGTGCCTTCTAGTTGCCAGCCATCTGTTGTTTGCCCCTCCCCCGTGCCTTCCTTGAC
CCTGGAAGGTGCCACTCCCACTGTCCTTTCCTAATAAAATGAGGAAATTGCATCGCATTGTCTGAGTAGG
TGTCATTCTATTCTGGGGGGTGGGGTGGGGCAGGACAGCAAGGGGGAGGATTGGGAAGACAATAGCAGGC
ATGCTGGGGATGCGGTGGGCTCTATGGCTTCTGAGGCGGAAAGAACCAGCTGGGGCTCGAGATCCACTAG
TTCTAGCCTCGAGGCTAGAGCGGCCGCCACTGGCCGTCGTTTTACAACGTCGTGACTGGGAAAACCCTGG
CGTTACCCAACTTAATCGCCTTGCAGCACATCCCCCTTTCGCCAGCTGGCGTAATAGCGAAGAGGCCCGC
ACCGATCGCCCTTCCCAACAGTTGCGCAGCCTGAATGGCGAATGGG
[124 nt withheld, positions 2987-3110]
C
[91 nt withheld, positions 3112-3202]
A
[49 nt withheld, positions 3204-3252]
CCTTTGACGTTGGAGTCCACGTTCTTT
[37 nt withheld, positions 3280-3316]
ACCCTATCTCGGTCTATTCTTTTGATTTATAAGGGATTTTGCCGATTTCGGCCTATTGGTTAAAAAATGA
GCTGATTTAACAAAAATTTAACGCGAATTTTAACAAAATATTAACGCTTACAATTTAGGTGGCACTTTTC
GGGGAAATGTGCGCGGAACCCCTATTTGTTTATTTTTCTAAATACATTCAAATATGTATCCGCTCATGAG
ACAATAACCCTGATAAATGCTTCAATAATATTGAAAAAGGAAGAGTATGAGTATTCAACATTTCCGTGTC
GCCCTTATTCCCTTTTTTGCGGCATTTTGCCTTCCTGTTTTTGCTCACCCAGAAACGCTGGTGAAAGTAA
AAGATGCTGAAGATCAGTTGGGTGCACGAGTGGGTTACATCGAACTGGATCTCAACAGCGGTAAGATCCT
TGAGAGTTTTCGCCCCGAAGAACGTTTTCCAATGATGAGCACTTTTAAAGTTCTGCTATGTGGCGCGGTA
TTATCCCGTATTGACGCCGGGCAAGAGCAACTCGGTCGCCGCATACACTATTCTCAGAATGACTTGGTTG
AGTACTCACCAGTCACAGAAAAGCATCTTACGGATGGCATGACAGTAAGAGAATTATGCAGTGCTGCCAT
AACCATGAGTGATAACACTGCGGCCAACTTACTTCTGACAACGATCGGAGGACCGAAGGAGCTAACCGCT
TTTTTGCACAACATGGGGGATCATGTAACTCGCCTTGATCGTTGGGAACCGGAGCTGAATGAAGCCATAC
CAAACGACGAGCGTGACACCACGATGCCTGTAGCAATGGCAACAACGTTGCGCAAACTATTAACTGGCGA
ACTACTTACTCTAGCTTCCCGGCAACAATTAATAGACTGGATGGAGGCGGATAAAGTTGCAGGACCACTT
CTGCGCTCGGCCCTTCCGGCTGGCTGGTTTATTGCTGATAAATCTGGAGCCGGTGAGCGTGGGTCTCGCG
GTATCATTGCAGCACTGGGGCCAGATGGTAAGCCCTCCCGTATCGTAGTTATCTACACGACGGGGAGTCA
GGCAACTATGGATGAACGAAATAGACAGATCGCTGAGATAGGTGCCTCACTGATTAAGCATTGGTAACTG
TCAGACCAAGTTTACTCATATATACTTTAGATTGATTTAAAACTTCATTTTTAATTTAAAAGGATCTAGG
TGAAGATCCTTTTTGATAATCTCATGACCAAAATCCCTTAACGTGAGTTTTCGTTCCACTGAGCGTCAGA
CCCCGTAGAAAAGATCAAAGGATCTTCTTGAGATCCTTTTTTTCTGCGCGTAATCTGCTGCTTGCAAACA
AAAAAACCACCGCTACCAGCGGTGGTTTGTTTGCCGGATCAAGAGCTACCAACTCTTTTTCCGAAGGTAA
CTGGCTTCAGCAGAGCGCAGATACCAAATACTGTCCTTCTAGTGTAGCCGTAGTTAGGCCACCACTTCAA
GAACTCTGTAGCACCGCCTACATACCTCGCTCTGCTAATCCTGTTACCAGTGGCTGCTGCCAGTGGCGAT
AAGTCGTGTCTTACCGGGTTGGACTCAAGACGATAGTTACCGGATAAGGCGCAGCGGTCGGGCTGAACGG
GGGGTTCGTGCACACAGCCCAGCTTGGAGCGAACGACCTACACCGAACTGAGATACCTACAGCGTGAGCT
ATGAGAAAGCGCCACGCTTCCCGAAGGGAGAAAGGCGGACAGGTATCCGGTAAGCGGCAGGGTCGGAACA
GGAGAGCGCACGAGGGAGCTTCCAGGGGGAAACGCCTGGTATCTTTATAGTCCTGTCGGGTTTCGCCACC
TCTGACTTGAGCGTCGATTTTTGTGATGCTCGTCAGGGGGGCGGAGCCTATGGAAAAACGCCAGCAACGC
GGCCTTTTTACGGTTCCTGGCCTTTTGCTGGCCTTTTGCTCACATGTTCTTTCCTGCGTTATCCCCTGAT
TCTGTGGATAACCGTATTACCGCCTTTGAGTGAGCTGATACCGCTCGCCGCAGCCGAACGACCGAGCGCA
GCGAGTCAGTGAGCGAGGAAGCGGAAGAGCGCCCAATACGCAAACCGCCTCTCCCCGCGCGTTGGCCGAT
TCATTAATGCAGCTGGCACGACAGGTTTCCCGACTGGAAAGCGGGCAGTGAGCGCAACGCAATTAATGTG
AGTTAGCTCACTCATTAGGCACCCCAGGCTTTACACTTTATGCTTCCGGCTCGTATGTTGTGTGGAATTG
TGAGCGGATAACAATTTCACACAGGAAACAGCTATGACCATGA
