>Addgene plasmid #51265 | pCAG-attBr-ZsGreen-attP | addgene partial sequence | sequence record 79854 | pCAGGS5 5'-ggttcggcttctggcgtgtgacc-3'
TGCCTTCTTCTTTTTCCTACAGATCCTTAATTAATCGGCCGGCTTGTCGACGACGGCGGTCTCCGTCGTC
AGGATCATCCGGGCTGACGGTTCAGGGCAAGGCGGAGCCGGAGGCGATGGCGTGCTCGGTCAGGTGCCAC
TTCTGGTTCTTGGCGTCGCTGCGGTCCTCGCGGGTCAGCTTGTGCTGGATGAAGTGCCAGTCGGGCATCT
TGCGGGGCACGGACTTGGCCTTGTACACGGTGTCGAACTGGCAGCGCAAGCGGCCACCGTCCTTCAGCAG
CAGGTACATGCTCACGTCGCCCTTCAAGATGCCCTGCTTGGGCACGGGGATGATCTTCTCGCAGGAGGGC
TCCCAGTTGTTGGTCATCTTCTTCATCACGGGGCCGTCGGCGGGGAAGTTCACGCCGTAGAACTTGGACT
CGTGGTACATGCAGTTCTCCTCCACGCTCACGGTGATGTCGGCGTTGCAGATGCACACGGCGCCGTCCTC
GAACAGGAAGGAGCGGTCCCAGGTGTAGCCGGCGGGGCAGGAGTTCTTGAAGTAGTCGACGATGTCCTGG
GGGTACTCGGTGAACACGCGGTTGCCGTACATGAAGGCGGCGGACAAGATGTCCTCGGCGAAGGGCAAGG
GGCCGCCCTCCACCACGCACAGGTTGATGGCCTGCTTGCCCTTGAAGGGGTAGCCGATGCCCTCGCCGGT
GATCACGAACTTGTGGCCGTCCACGCAGCCCTCCATGCGGTACTTCATGGTCATCTCCTTGGTCAGGCCG
TGCTTGGACTGGGCCATGGTGGTGGCGGCGGTTTGTACCGTACACCACTGAGACCGCGGTGGTTGACCAG
ACAAACCACGAGAGCTCGCTGATCAGCCTCGACTGTGCCTTCTAGTTGCCAGCCATCTG
