>Addgene plasmid #51265 | pCAG-attBr-ZsGreen-attP | addgene partial sequence | sequence record 79901 | BGH-rev 5'-TAGAAGGCACAGTCGAGG-3'
ACCACCGCGGTCTCAGTGGTGTACGGTACAAACCGCCGCCACCACCATGGCCCAGTCCAAGCACGGCCTG
ACCAAGGAGATGACCATGAAGTACCGCATGGAGGGCTGCGTGGACGGCCACAAGTTCGTGATCACCGGCG
AGGGCATCGGCTACCCCTTCAAGGGCAAGCAGGCCATCAACCTGTGCGTGGTGGAGGGCGGCCCCTTGCC
CTTCGCCGAGGACATCTTGTCCGCCGCCTTCATGTACGGCAACCGCGTGTTCACCGAGTACCCCCAGGAC
ATCGTCGACTACTTCAAGAACTCCTGCCCCGCCGGCTACACCTGGGACCGCTCCTTCCTGTTCGAGGACG
GCGCCGTGTGCATCTGCAACGCCGACATCACCGTGAGCGTGGAGGAGAACTGCATGTACCACGAGTCCAA
GTTCTACGGCGTGAACTTCCCCGCCGACGGCCCCGTGATGAAGAAGATGACCAACAACTGGGAGCCCTCC
TGCGAGAAGATCATCCCCGTGCCCAAGCAGGGCATCTTGAAGGGCGACGTGAGCATGTACCTGCTGCTGA
AGGACGGTGGCCGCTTGCGCTGCCAGTTCGACACCGTGTACAAGGCCAAGTCCGTGCCCCGCAAGATGCC
CGACTGGCACTTCATCCAGCACAAGCTGACCCGCGAGGACCGCAGCGACGCCAAGAACCAGAAGTGGCAC
CTGACCGAGCACGCCATCGCCTCCGGCTCCGCCTTGCCCTGAACCGTCAGCCCGGATGATCCTGACGACG
GAGACCGCCGTCGTCGACAAGCCGGCCGATTAATTAAGGATCTGTAGGAAAA
